Addgene plasmid #60248: IMS-HyPer2
Purpose: Genetically-encoded fluorescent hydrogen peroxide indicator HyPer2 targeted to mitochondrial intermembrane spase.
Depositing lab: Vsevolod Belousov. Depositing organization: Shemyakin-Ovchinnikov Institute of Bioorganic Chemistry. Publication: Red fluorescent genetically encoded indicator for intracellular hydrogen peroxide. Ermakova YG, Bilan DS, Matlashov ME, Mishina NM, Markvicheva KN, Subach OM, Subach FV, Bogeski I, Hoth M, Enikolopov G, Belousov VV. Nat Commun. 2014 Oct 21;5:5222. doi: 10.1038/ncomms6222. PubMed 25330925.
Backbone
  Vector backbone: pC1
  Backbone size w/o insert (bp): 4000
  Vector type: Mammalian Expression
  Selectable markers: Neomycin (select with G418)
Growth in bacteria
  Bacterial resistance: Kanamycin, 50 μg/mL
  Growth temperature: 37°C
  Growth strain: XL1 Blue
  Copy number: High Copy
Gene/Insert
  Gene/Insert name: IMS-HyPer2
  Species: Synthetic
  Insert size (bp): 1668
  Promoter: CMV
  Tag / fusion protein: Mitochondrial intermembrane space targeting signal (N terminal on insert)
  Cloning method: Restriction Enzyme; 5′ cloning site NheI (not destroyed); 3′ cloning site NotI (not destroyed)
  Sequencing primers: 5′ ggtgggaggtctatataag; 3′ cctctacaaatgtggtatgg
Terms and licenses: Academic/Nonprofit Terms; Industry Terms: Not Available to Industry
How to cite: IMS-HyPer2 was a gift from Vsevolod Belousov (Addgene plasmid # 60248 ; http://n2t.net/addgene:60248 ; RRID:Addgene_60248)
