[The description below was written by a language model from this plasmid's Addgene catalogue record and pLannotate feature annotations shown in this document.]
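Description:
IMS-HyPer2 is a mammalian expression plasmid built on a pC1-type backbone that encodes the genetically encoded hydrogen peroxide indicator HyPer2 directed to the mitochondrial intermembrane space. The sequenced record is about 5.6 kb. It is maintained in E. coli at high copy through a ColE1/pUC-type origin and selected with kanamycin. The same Tn5 NeoR/KanR aminoglycoside phosphotransferase gene is driven by a bacterial bla promoter and by the SV40 early promoter, and terminated by the HSV TK polyadenylation signal, so it also allows G418 selection of transfected mammalian cells. An f1 origin and an SV40 origin are also present, the latter permitting episomal replication in cells expressing SV40 large T antigen.

The expression cassette uses the CMV immediate early enhancer and promoter and ends with the SV40 poly(A) signal. The synthetic insert of roughly 1.7 kb, cloned between NheI and NotI, begins with an N-terminal fragment of human DIABLO/SMAC, an intermembrane space protein, which evidently supplies the targeting signal listed in the catalogue entry. A short remnant of the multiple cloning site links it to the sensor coding sequence. The automated annotation labels that sequence as HyPer-3, a closely related variant, whereas the catalogue identifies it as HyPer2; the table alone does not resolve this, and the depositor's designation is followed here. Small fragments annotated as large T antigen, ble and bGH poly(A) are probably backbone remnants or spurious matches rather than functional elements.

The construct is intended for transient or stable expression in mammalian cells to image hydrogen peroxide fluorescently within the mitochondrial intermembrane space.
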