Features (pLannotate 1.2.2; 19 found; start..end, strand, type, name):
      2..305     +  enhancer       CMV enhancer: human cytomegalovirus immediate early enhancer
    306..509     +  promoter       CMV promoter: human cytomegalovirus (CMV) immediate early promoter
    544..720     +  CDS            DIABLO (fragment): DBLOH_HUMAN - Also known as SMAC. Experimental evidence at protein level: Swiss-Prot protein existence level 1. Promotes apoptosis by activating caspases in the cytochrome c/Apaf-1/caspase-9 pathway. Acts by opposing the inhibitory activity of inhibitor of apoptosis proteins (IAP). Inhibits the activity of BIRC6/bruce by inhibiting its binding to caspases. Isoform 3 attenuates the stability and apoptosis-inhibiting activity of XIAP/BIRC4 by promoting XIAP/BIRC4 ubiquitination and degradation through the ubiquitin-proteasome pathway. Isoform 3 also disrupts XIAP/BIRC4 interacting with processed
    721..764     +  misc_feature   MCS (fragment): multiple cloning site
    778..2211    +  CDS            HyPer-3: improved fluorescent indicator for intracellular H2O2 (Bilan et al., 2013)
   2228..2311    +  CDS            large T antigen (fragment): large T antigen from SV40 (simian virus 40)
   2334..2455    +  polyA_signal   SV40 poly(A) signal: SV40 polyadenylation signal
   2489..2917    -  rep_origin     f1 ori (sequence partly withheld): f1 bacteriophage origin of replication; arrow indicates direction of (+) strand synthesis
   2944..3048    +  promoter       AmpR promoter: bla
   3091..3162    +  promoter       SV40 promoter (fragment): SV40 enhancer and early promoter
   3163..3234    +  promoter       SV40 promoter (fragment): SV40 enhancer and early promoter
   3238..3258    +  rep_origin     SV40 ori (fragment): SV40 origin of replication
   3279..3414    +  rep_origin     SV40 ori: SV40 origin of replication
   3463..4257    +  CDS            NeoR/KanR: aminoglycoside phosphotransferase from Tn5; aph(3')-II (or nptII); confers resistance to neomycin, kanamycin, and G418 (Geneticin®)
   4278..4430    +  CDS            ble (fragment): BLE_KLEPN - Experimental evidence at protein level: Swiss-Prot protein existence level 1. Binding protein with a strong affinity to the bleomycin family of antibiotics. Binds to CL990; an antimitotic-antibiotic compound. From Klebsiella pneumoniae.
   4489..4536    +  polyA_signal   HSV TK poly(A) signal: herpes simplex virus thymidine kinase polyadenylation signal (Cole and Stacy, 1985)
   4627..4643    -  polyA_signal   bGH poly(A) signal (fragment): bovine growth hormone polyadenylation signal
   4865..5453    +  rep_origin     ori: high-copy-number ColE1/pMB1/pBR322/pUC origin of replication
   5568..5626    +  enhancer       CMV enhancer (fragment): human cytomegalovirus immediate early enhancer
>Addgene plasmid #60248 | IMS-HyPer2 | addgene full sequence | sequence record 317297 | Addgene NGS Result
GCGTTACATAACTTACGGTAAATGGCCCGCCTGGCTGACCGCCCAACGACCCCCGCCCATTGACGTCAAT
AATGACGTATGTTCCCATAGTAACGCCAATAGGGACTTTCCATTGACGTCAATGGGTGGAGTATTTACGG
TAAACTGCCCACTTGGCAGTACATCAAGTGTATCATATGCCAAGTACGCCCCCTATTGACGTCAATGACG
GTAAATGGCCCGCCTGGCATTATGCCCAGTACATGACCTTATGGGACTTTCCTACTTGGCAGTACATCTA
CGTATTAGTCATCGCTATTACCATGGTGATGCGGTTTTGGCAGTACATCAATGGGCGTGGATAGCGGTTT
GACTCACGGGGATTTCCAAGTCTCCACCCCATTGACGTCAATGGGAGTTTGTTTTGGCACCAAAATCAAC
GGGACTTTCCAAAATGTCGTAACAACTCCGCCCCATTGACGCAAATGGGCGGTAGGCGTGTACGGTGGGA
GGTCTATATAAGCAGAGCTGGTTTAGTGAACCGTCAGATCCGCTAGCGCCACCATGGCGGCTCTGAAGAG
TTGGCTGTCGCGCAGCGTAACTTCATTCTTCAGGTACAGACAGTGTTTGTGTGTTCCTGTTGTGGCTAAC
TTTAAGAAGCGGTGTTTCTCAGAATTGATAAGACCATGGCACAAAACTGTGACGATTGGCTTTGGAGTAA
CCCTGTGTGCGGTTCCTATTAAGCTTCGAATTCTGCAGTCGACGGTACCGCGGGCCCGGGATCCACCCGT
CGCCACCGAGATGGCAAGCCAGCAGGGCGAGACGATGTCCGGACCGCTGCACATTGGTTTGATTCCCACA
GTTGGACCGTACCTGCTACCGCATATTATCCCTATGCTGCACCAGACCTTTCCAAAGCTGGAAATGTATC
TGCATGAAGCACAGACCCACCAGTTACTGGCGCAACTGGACAGCGGCAAACTCGATTGCGTGATCCTCGC
GCTGGTGAAAGAGAGCGAAGCATTCATTGAAGTGCCGTTGTTTGATGAGCCAATGTTGCTGGCTATCTAT
GAAGATCACCCGTGGGCGAACCGCGAATGCGTACCGATGGCCGATCTGGCAGGGGAAAAACTGCTGATGC
TGGAAGATGGTCACTGTTTGCGCGATCAGGCAATGTCCGCCGGCTACAACAGCGACAACGTCTATATCAT
GGCCGACAAGCAGAAGAACGGCATCAAGGCCAACTTCAAGATCCGCCACAACGTCGAGGACGGCAGCGTG
CAGCTCGCCGACCACTACCAGCAGAACACCCCCATCGGCGACGGCCCCGTGCTGCTGCCCGACAACCACT
ACCTGAGCTTCCAGTCCGTCCTGAGCAAAGACCCCAACGAGAAGCGCGATCACATGGTCCTGCTGGAGTT
CGTGACCGCCGCCGGGATCACTCTCGGCATGGACGAGCTGTACAACGTGGATGGCGGTAGCGGTGGCACC
GGCAGCAAGGGCGAGGAGCTGTTCACCGGGGTGGTGCCCATCCTGGTCGAGCTGGACGGCGACGTAAACG
GCCACAAGTTCAGCGTGTCCGGCGAGGGCGAGGGCGATGCCACCTACGGCAAGCTGACCCTGAAGCTGAT
CTGCACCACCGGCAAGCTGCCCGTGCCCTGGCCCACCCTCGTGACCACCCTCGGCTACGGCCTGAAGTGC
TTCGCCCGCTACCCCGACCACATGAAGCAGCACGACTTCTTCAAGTCCGCCATGCCCGAAGGCTACGTCC
AGGAGCGCACCATCTTCTTCAAGGACGACGGCAACTACAAGACCCGCGCCGAGGTGAAGTTCGAGGGCGA
CACCCTGGTGAACCGCATCGAGCTGAAGGGCATCGGCTTCAAGGAGGACGGCAACATCCTGGGGCACAAG
CTGGAGTACAACGGCACCGGTTTCTGTTTTGAAGCCGGGGCGGATGAAGATACACACTTCCGCGCGACCA
GCCTGGAAACTCTGCGCAACATGGTGGCGGTAGGTAGCGGGATCACTTTACTGCCAGCGCTGGCTGTGCC
GCCGGAGCGCAAACGCGATGGGGTTGTTTATCTGCCGTGCATTAAGCCGGAACCACGCCGCACTATTGGC
CTGGTTTATCGTCCTGGCTCACCGCTGCGCAGCCGCTATGAGCAGCTGGCAGAGGCCATCCGCGCAAGAA
TGGATGGCCATTTCGATAAAGTTTTAAAACAGGCGGTTTAAAGCGGCCGCGACTCTAGATCATAATCAGC
CATACCACATTTGTAGAGGTTTTACTTGCTTTAAAAAACCTCCCACACCTCCCCCTGAACCTGAAACATA
AAATGAATGCAATTGTTGTTGTTAACTTGTTTATTGCAGCTTATAATGGTTACAAATAAAGCAATAGCAT
CACAAATTTCACAAATAAAGCATTTTTTTCACTGCATTCTAGTTGTGGTTTGTCCAAACTCATCAATGTA
TCTTAAGGCGTAAATTGTAAGCGTTAATATTTTGTTAAAATTCGCGTTAAATTTTTGTTAAATCAGCTCA
TTTTTTAACCAATAGGCCGAAATCGGCAAAATCCCTTATAAATCAAAAGAATAGACCGAGATAGGGT
[37 nt withheld, positions 2588-2624]
AAAGAACGTGGACTCCAACGTCAAAGG
[49 nt withheld, positions 2652-2700]
T
[91 nt withheld, positions 2702-2792]
G
[124 nt withheld, positions 2794-2917]
CAGGTGGCACTTTTCGGGGAAATGTGCGCGGAACCCCTATTTGTTTATTTTTCTAAATACATTCAAATAT
GTATCCGCTCATGAGACAATAACCCTGATAAATGCTTCAATAATATTGAAAAAGGAAGAGTCCTGAGGCG
GAAAGAACCAGCTGTGGAATGTGTGTCAGTTAGGGTGTGGAAAGTCCCCAGGCTCCCCAGCAGGCAGAAG
TATGCAAAGCATGCATCTCAATTAGTCAGCAACCAGGTGTGGAAAGTCCCCAGGCTCCCCAGCAGGCAGA
AGTATGCAAAGCATGCATCTCAATTAGTCAGCAACCATAGTCCCGCCCCTAACTCCGCCCATCCCGCCCC
TAACTCCGCCCATCCCGCCCCTAACTCCGCCCAGTTCCGCCCATTCTCCGCCCCATGGCTGACTAATTTT
TTTTATTTATGCAGAGGCCGAGGCCGCCTCGGCCTCTGAGCTATTCCAGAAGTAGTGAGGAGGCTTTTTT
GGAGGCCTAGGCTTTTGCAAAGATCGATCAAGAGACAGGATGAGGATCGTTTCGCATGATTGAACAAGAT
GGATTGCACGCAGGTTCTCCGGCCGCTTGGGTGGAGAGGCTATTCGGCTATGACTGGGCACAACAGACAA
TCGGCTGCTCTGATGCCGCCGTGTTCCGGCTGTCAGCGCAGGGGCGCCCGGTTCTTTTTGTCAAGACCGA
CCTGTCCGGTGCCCTGAATGAACTGCAAGACGAGGCAGCGCGGCTATCGTGGCTGGCCACGACGGGCGTT
CCTTGCGCAGCTGTGCTCGACGTTGTCACTGAAGCGGGAAGGGACTGGCTGCTATTGGGCGAAGTGCCGG
GGCAGGATCTCCTGTCATCTCACCTTGCTCCTGCCGAGAAAGTATCCATCATGGCTGATGCAATGCGGCG
GCTGCATACGCTTGATCCGGCTACCTGCCCATTCGACCACCAAGCGAAACATCGCATCGAGCGAGCACGT
ACTCGGATGGAAGCCGGTCTTGTCGATCAGGATGATCTGGACGAAGAGCATCAGGGGCTCGCGCCAGCCG
AACTGTTCGCCAGGCTCAAGGCGAGCATGCCCGACGGCGAGGATCTCGTCGTGACCCATGGCGATGCCTG
CTTGCCGAATATCATGGTGGAAAATGGCCGCTTTTCTGGATTCATCGACTGTGGCCGGCTGGGTGTGGCG
GACCGCTATCAGGACATAGCGTTGGCTACCCGTGATATTGCTGAAGAGCTTGGCGGCGAATGGGCTGACC
GCTTCCTCGTGCTTTACGGTATCGCCGCTCCCGATTCGCAGCGCATCGCCTTCTATCGCCTTCTTGACGA
GTTCTTCTGAGCGGGACTCTGGGGTTCGAAATGACCGACCAAGCGACGCCCAACCTGCCATCACGAGATT
TCGATTCCACCGCCGCCTTCTATGAAAGGTTGGGCTTCGGAATCGTTTTCCGGGACGCCGGCTGGATGAT
CCTCCAGCGCGGGGATCTCATGCTGGAGTTCTTCGCCCACCCTAGGGGGAGGCTAACTGAAACACGGAAG
GAGACAATACCGGAAGGAACCCGCGCTATGACGGCAATAAAAAGACAGAATAAAACGCACGGTGTTGGGT
CGTTTGTTCATAAACGCGGGGTTCGGTCCCAGGGCTGGCACTCTGTCGATACCCCACCGAGACCCCATTG
GGGCCAATACGCCCGCGTTTCTTCCTTTTCCCCACCCCACCCCCCAAGTTCGGGTGAAGGCCCAGGGCTC
GCAGCCAACGTCGGGGCGGCAGGCCCTGCCATAGCCTCAGGTTACTCATATATACTTTAGATTGATTTAA
AACTTCATTTTTAATTTAAAAGGATCTAGGTGAAGATCCTTTTTGATAATCTCATGACCAAAATCCCTTA
ACGTGAGTTTTCGTTCCACTGAGCGTCAGACCCCGTAGAAAAGATCAAAGGATCTTCTTGAGATCCTTTT
TTTCTGCGCGTAATCTGCTGCTTGCAAACAAAAAAACCACCGCTACCAGCGGTGGTTTGTTTGCCGGATC
AAGAGCTACCAACTCTTTTTCCGAAGGTAACTGGCTTCAGCAGAGCGCAGATACCAAATACTGTTCTTCT
AGTGTAGCCGTAGTTAGGCCACCACTTCAAGAACTCTGTAGCACCGCCTACATACCTCGCTCTGCTAATC
CTGTTACCAGTGGCTGCTGCCAGTGGCGATAAGTCGTGTCTTACCGGGTTGGACTCAAGACGATAGTTAC
CGGATAAGGCGCAGCGGTCGGGCTGAACGGGGGGTTCGTGCACACAGCCCAGCTTGGAGCGAACGACCTA
CACCGAACTGAGATACCTACAGCGTGAGCTATGAGAAAGCGCCACGCTTCCCGAAGGGAGAAAGGCGGAC
AGGTATCCGGTAAGCGGCAGGGTCGGAACAGGAGAGCGCACGAGGGAGCTTCCAGGGGGAAACGCCTGGT
ATCTTTATAGTCCTGTCGGGTTTCGCCACCTCTGACTTGAGCGTCGATTTTTGTGATGCTCGTCAGGGGG
GCGGAGCCTATGGAAAAACGCCAGCAACGCGGCCTTTTTACGGTTCCTGGCCTTTTGCTGGCCTTTTGCT
CACATGTTCTTTCCTGCGTTATCCCCTGATTCTGTGGATAACCGTATTACCGCCATGCATTAGTTATTAA
TAGTAATCAATTACGGGGTCATTAGTTCATAGCCCATATATGGAGTTCC
