>Addgene plasmid #60248 | IMS-HyPer2 | depositor partial sequence | sequence record 96510 | IMS-HyPer2
ATGGCGGCTCTGAAAAGTTGGCTGTCGCGCAGCGTAACTTCATTCTTCAGGTACAGACAGTGTTTGTGTG
TTCCTGTTGTGGCTAACTTTAAAAAGCGGTGTTTCTCAAAATTGATAAGACCATGGCACAAAACTGTGAC
GATTGGCTTTGGAGTAACCCTGTGTGCGGTTCCTATTAAGCTTCAAATTCTGCAGTCAACGGTACCGCGG
GCCCGGGATCCACCCGTCGCCACCGAGATGGCAAGCCAGCAGGGCGAGACGATGTCCGGACCGCTGCACA
TTGGTTTGATTCCCACAGTTGGACCGTACCTGCTACCGCATATTATCCCTATGCTGCACCAGACCTTTCC
AAAGCTGGAAATGTATCTGCATGAAGCACAGACCCACCAGTTACTGGCGCAACTGGACAGCGGCAAACTC
GATTGCGTGATCCTCGCGCTGGTGAAAGAGAGCGAAGCATTCATTGAAGTGCCGTTGTTTGATGAGCCAA
TGTTGCTGGCTATCTATGAAGATCACCCGTGGGCGAACCGCGAATGCGTACCGATGGCCGATCTGGCAGG
GGAAAAACTGCTGATGCTGGAAGATGGTCACTGTTTGCGCGATCAGGCAATGTCCGCCGGCTACAACAGC
GACAACGTCTATATCATGGCCGACAAGCAGAAGAACGGCATCAAGGCCAACTTCAAGATCCGCCACAACG
TCGAGGACGGCAGCGTGCAGCTCGCCGACCACTACCAGCAGAACACCCCCATCGGCGACGGCCCCGTGCT
GCTGCCCGACAACCACTACCTGAGCTTCCAGTCCGTCCTGAGCAAAGACCCCAACGAGAAGCGCGATCAC
ATGGTCCTGCTGGAGTTCGTGACCGCCGCCGGGATCACTCTCGGCATGGACGAGCTGTACAACGTGGATG
GCGGTAGCGGTGGCACCGGCAGCAAGGGCGAGGAGCTGTTCACCGGGGTGGTGCCCATCCTGGTCGAGCT
GGACGGCGACGTAAACGGCCACAAGTTCAGCGTGTCCGGCGAGGGCGAGGGCGATGCCACCTACGGCAAG
CTGACCCTGAAGCTGATCTGCACCACCGGCAAGCTGCCCGTGCCCTGGCCCACCCTCGTGACCACCCTCG
GCTACGGCCTGAAGTGCTTCGCCCGCTACCCCGACCACATGAAGCAGCACGACTTCTTCAAGTCCGCCAT
GCCCGAAGGCTACGTCCAGGAGCGCACCATCTTCTTCAAGGACGACGGCAACTACAAGACCCGCGCCGAG
GTGAAGTTCGAGGGCGACACCCTGGTGAACCGCATCGAGCTGAAGGGCATCGGCTTCAAGGAGGACGGCA
ACATCCTGGGGCACAAGCTGGAGTACAACGGCACCGGTTTCTGTTTTGAAGCCGGGGCGGATGAAGATAC
ACACTTCCGCGCGACCAGCCTGGAAACTCTGCGCAACATGGTGGCGGTAGGTAGCGGGATCACTTTACTG
CCAGCGCTGGCTGTGCCGCCGGAGCGCAAACGCGATGGGGTTGTTTATCTGCCGTGCATTAAGCCGGAAC
CACGCCGCACTATTGGCCTGGTTTATCGTCCTGGCTCACCGCTGCGCAGCCGCTATGAGCAGCTGGCAGA
GGCCATCCGCGCAAGAATGGATGGCCATTTCGATAAAGTTTTAAAACAGGCGGTTTAA
