>Addgene plasmid #60248 | IMS-HyPer2 | addgene partial sequence | sequence record 98393 | CMV-F 5'-CGCAAATGGGCGGTAGGCGTG-3'
AGTGAACCGTCAGATCCGCTAGCGCCACCATGGCGGCTCTGAAGAGTTGGCTGTCGCGCAGCGTAACTTC
ATTCTTCAGGTACAGACAGTGTTTGTGTGTTCCTGTTGTGGCTAACTTTAAGAAGCGGTGTTTCTCAGAA
TTGATAAGACCATGGCACAAAACTGTGACGATTGGCTTTGGAGTAACCCTGTGTGCGGTTCCTATTAAGC
TTCGAATTCTGCAGTCGACGGTACCGCGGGCCCGGGATCCACCCGTCGCCACCGAGATGGCAAGCCAGCA
GGGCGAGACGATGTCCGGACCGCTGCACATTGGTTTGATTCCCACAGTTGGACCGTACCTGCTACCGCAT
ATTATCCCTATGCTGCACCAGACCTTTCCAAAGCTGGAAATGTATCTGCATGAAGCACAGACCCACCAGT
TACTGGCGCAACTGGACAGCGGCAAACTCGATTGCGTGATCCTCGCGCTGGTGAAAGAGAGCGAAGCATT
CATTGAAGTGCCGTTGTTTGATGAGCCAATGTTGCTGGCTATCTATGAAGATCACCCGTGGGCGAACCGC
GAATGCGTACCGATGGCCGATCTGGCAGGGGAAAAACTGCTGATGCTGGAAGATGGTCACTGTTTGCGCG
ATCAGGCAATGTCCGCCGGCTACAACAGCGACAACGTCTATATCATGGCCGACAAGCAGAAGAACGGCAT
CAAGGCCAACTTCAAGATCCGCCACAACGTCGAGGACGGCAGCGTGCAGCTCGCCGACCACTACCAGCAG
AACACCCCCATCGGCGACGGCC
