>Addgene plasmid #60248 | IMS-HyPer2 | addgene partial sequence | sequence record 98525 | SV40pA-R 5'-GAAATTTGTGATGCTATTGC-3'
AAGTTAACAACAACAATTGCATTCATTTTATGTTTCAGGTTCAGGGGGAGGTGTGGGAGGTTTTTTAAAG
CAAGTAAAACCTCTACAAATGTGGTATGGCTGATTATGATCTAGAGTCGCGGCCGCTTTAAACCGCCTGT
TTTAAAACTTTATCGAAATGGCCATCCATTCTTGCGCGGATGGCCTCTGCCAGCTGCTCATAGCGGCTGC
GCAGCGGTGAGCCAGGACGATAAACCAGGCCAATAGTGCGGCGTGGTTCCGGCTTAATGCACGGCAGATA
AACAACCCCATCGCGTTTGCGCTCCGGCGGCACAGCCAGCGCTGGCAGTAAAGTGATCCCGCTACCTACC
GCCACCATGTTGCGCAGAGTTTCCAGGCTGGTCGCGCGGAAGTGTGTATCTTCATCCGCCCCGGCTTCAA
AACAGAAACCGGTGCCGTTGTACTCCAGCTTGTGCCCCAGGATGTTGCCGTCCTCCTTGAAGCCGATGCC
CTTCAGCTCGATGCGGTTCACCAGGGTGTCGCCCTCGAACTTCACCTCGGCGCGGGTCTTGTAGTTGCCG
TCGTCCTTGAAGAAGATGGTGCGCTCCTGGACGTAGCCTTCGGGCATGGCGGACTTGAAGAAGTCGTGCT
GCTTCATGTGGTCGGGGTAGCGGGCGAAGCACTTCAGGCCGTAGCCGAGGGTGGTCACGAGGGTGGGCCA
GGGCACGGGCAGCTTGCCGGTGGTGCAGATCAGCTTCAGGGTCAGCTTGCCGTAGGTGGCATCGCCCTCG
CCCTCGCCGGACACGCTGAACTTGTGGCCGTTTACGTCGCCGTCCAGCTCGACCAGGATGGGCACCACCC
CGGTGAACAGCTCCTCGCCCTTGCTGCCGGTGCCACCGCTACCGCCATCCACGTTGTACAGCTCGTCCAT
GCCGA
